Addgene plasmid #50538: pRKVSV-PTEN
Depositing lab: Kenneth Yamada.
Backbone
  Vector backbone: pRKVSV
  Backbone manufacturer: PMID 14729064
  Vector type: Mammalian Expression
Growth in bacteria
  Bacterial resistance: Ampicillin, 100 μg/mL
  Growth temperature: 37°C
  Growth strain: DH5alpha
  Copy number: Unknown
Gene/Insert
  Gene/Insert name: PTEN (alt names: MMAC1; tumor suppressor, phosphatase, mutated)
  Species: H. sapiens (human)
  Entrez Gene: PTEN (a.k.a. 10q23del, BZS, CWS1, DEC, GLM2, MHAM, MMAC1, PTEN1, PTENbeta, TEP1)
  Promoter: CMV
  Tag / fusion protein: 2X VSV (N terminal on backbone)
  Cloning method: Restriction Enzyme; 5′ cloning site HindIII (not destroyed); 3′ cloning site XbaI (not destroyed)
  Sequencing primers: 5′ pRK KZ FW (TAGAATAACATCCACTTTGCC); 3′ GFP ASO (TTGTAACCATTATAAGCTGC)
Terms and licenses: Academic/Nonprofit Terms; Industry Terms: Not Available to Industry
How to cite: pRKVSV-PTEN was a gift from Kenneth Yamada (Addgene plasmid # 50538 ; http://n2t.net/addgene:50538 ; RRID:Addgene_50538)
