[The description below was written by a language model from this plasmid's Addgene catalogue record.]
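Description:
pRKVSV-PTEN is a mammalian expression plasmid built on the pRKVSV backbone, carrying the human PTEN coding sequence (also known as MMAC1 or TEP1). It is propagated in E. coli under ampicillin selection. The record lists the copy number as unknown and does not describe the bacterial origin of replication, the polyadenylation signal or any marker for selection in mammalian cells, so the plasmid is best regarded as a transient-transfection expression vector unless other information is available.

Expression of the insert is driven by the CMV promoter, a strong constitutive promoter active in a wide range of mammalian cell types. The backbone supplies a tandem (2X) VSV epitope tag upstream of the cloning site, so PTEN is produced as an N-terminally double VSV-tagged fusion protein. The insert was placed between HindIII and XbaI sites, both of which remain intact, allowing the PTEN fragment to be excised or exchanged. The alternative-name field includes the word "mutated", but this appears to derive from the MMAC1 gene name, and no specific mutation is given in the record.

PTEN is a tumor suppressor phosphatase. A tagged overexpression construct of this kind is typically used to reintroduce or elevate PTEN in cultured cells, with the VSV epitope letting the exogenous protein be told apart from endogenous PTEN in western blotting, immunoprecipitation or immunofluorescence. No feature table accompanies this entry, so details beyond the catalogue fields cannot be confirmed.
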