>Addgene plasmid #50538 | pRKVSV-PTEN | depositor partial sequence | sequence record 75470 | insert only
ATGACAGCCATCATCAAAGAGATCGTTAGCAGAAACAAAAGGAGATATCAAGAGGATGGATTCGACTTAG
ACTTGACCTATATTTATCCAAACATTATTGCTATGGGATTTCCTGCAGAAAGACTTGAAGGCGTATACAG
GAACAATATTGATGATGTAGTAAGGTTTTTGGATTCAAAGCATAAAAACCATTACAAGATATACAATCTT
TGTGCTGAAAGACATTATGACACCGCCAAATTTAATTGCAGAGTTGCACAATATCCTTTTGAAGACCATA
ACCCACCACAGCTAGAACTTATCAAACCCTTTTGTGAAGATCTTGACCAATGGCTAAGTGAAGATGACAA
TCATGTTGCAGCAATTCACTGTAAAGCTGGAAAGGGACGAACTGGTGTAATGATATGTGCATATTTATTA
CATCGGGGCAAATTTTTAAAGGCACAAGAGGCCCTAGATTTCTATGGGGAAGTAAGGACCAGAGACAAAA
AGGGAGTAACTATTCCCAGTCAGAGGCGCTATGTGTATTATTATAGCTACCTGTTAAAGAATCATCTGGA
TTATAGACCAGTGGCACTGTTGTTTCACAAGATGATGTTTGAAACTATTCCAATGTTCAGTGGCGGAACT
TGCAATCCTCAGTTTGTGGTCTGCCAGCTAAAGGTGAAGATATATTCCTCCAATTCAGGACCCACACGAC
GGGAAGACAAGTTCATGTACTTTGAGTTCCCTCAGCCGTTACCTGTGTGTGGTGATATCAAAGTAGAGTT
CTTCCACAAACAGAACAAGATGCTAAAAAAGGACAAAATGTTTCACTTTTGGGTAAATACATTCTTCATA
CCAGGACCAGAGGAAACCTCAGAAAAAGTAGAAAATGGAAGTCTATGTGATCAAGAAATCGATAGCATTT
GCAGTATAGAGCGTGCAGATAATGACAAGGAATATCTAGTACTTACTTTAACAAAAAATGATCTTGACAA
AGCAAATAAAGACAAAGCCAACCGATACTTTTCTCCAAATTTTAAGGTGAAGCTGTACTTCACAAAAACA
GTAGAGGAGCCGTCAAATCCAGAGGCTAGCAGTTCAACTTCTGTAACACCAGATGTTAGTGACAATGAAC
CTGATCATTATAGATATTCTGACACCACTGACTCTGATCCAGAGAATGAACCTTTTGATGAAGATCAGCA
TACACAAATTACAAAAGTCTGA
