>Addgene plasmid #50538 | pRKVSV-PTEN | addgene partial sequence | sequence record 78327 | cmv-fwd
GAGCTCGTTTAGTGACCGTCAGATCGCCTGGAGACGCCATCCACGCTGTTTTGACCTCCATAGAAGACAC
CGGGACCGATCCAGCCTCCGCGGCCGGGAACGGTGCATTGGAACGCGGATTCCCCGTGCCAAGAGTGACG
TAAGTACCGCCTATAGAGTCTATAGGCCCACCCCCTTGGCTTCGTTAGAACGCGGCTACAATTAATACAT
AACCTTATGTATCATACACATACGATTTAGGTGACACTATAGAATAACATCCACTTTGCCTTTCTCTCCA
CAGGTGTCCACTCCCAGGTCCAACTGCACCTCGGTTCTATCGATTCAGCCGCCACCATGGGATACACCGA
CATCGAGATGAACCGGCTGGGCAAGTACACCGACATCGAGATGAACCGGCTGGGCAAGGGATCCAAGCTT
ATGACAGCCATCATCAAAGAGATCGTTAGCAGAAACAAAAGGAGATATCAAGAGGATGGATTCGACTTAG
ACTTGACCTATATTTATCCAAACATTATTGCTATGGGATTTCCTGCAGAAAGACTTGAAGGCGTATACAG
GAACAATATTGATGATGTAGTAAGGTTTTTGGATTCAAAGCATAAAAACCATTACAAGATATACAATCTT
TGTGCTGAAAGACATTATGACACCGCCAAATTTAATTGCAGAGTTGCACAATATCCTTTTGAAGACCATA
ACCCACCACAGCTAGAACTTATCAAACCCTTTTGTGAAGATCTTGACCAATGGCTAAGTGAAGATGACAA
TCATGTTGCAGCAATTCACTGTAAAGCTGGAAAGGGACGAACTGGTGTAATGATATGTGCATATTTATTA
CATCGGGGCAAATTTTTAAAGGCACAAGAGG
